>Addgene plasmid #29397 | pDEST51-LRRK2-RQ/TG | addgene partial sequence | sequence record 34756 | 29397 with hLRRK2-Fwd2 5'-CCTGAGATTGGCTGTCTTGA
AGATCCTTTCCCAATGAAATGGGGAAATTAAGCAAAATATGGGATCTTCCTTTGGATGAACTGCATCTTA
ACTTTGATTTTAAACATATAGGATGTAAAGCCAAAGACATCATAAGGTTTCTTCAACAGCGATTAAAAAA
GGCTGTGCCTTATAACCGAATGAAACTTATGATTGTGGGAAATGGTGGGAGTGGTAAAACCACCTTATTG
CAGCAATTAATGAAAACCAAGAAATCAGATCTTGGAATGCAAAGTGCCACAGTTGGCATAGATGTGAAAG
ACTGGCCTATCCAAATAAGAGACAAAAGAAAGAGAGATCTCGTCCTAAATGTGTGGGATTTTGCAGGTCA
AGAGGAATTCTATAGTACTCATCCCCATTTTATGACGCAGCGAGCATTGTACCTTGCTGTCTATGACCTC
AGCAAGGGACAGGCTGAAGTTGATGCCATGAAGCCTTGGCTCTTCAATATAAAGGCTCGCGCTTCTTCTT
CCCCTGTGATTCTCGTTGGCACACATTTGGATGTTTCTGATGAGAAGCAACGCAAAGCCTGCATGAGTAA
AATCACCAAGGAACTCCTGAATAAGCGAGGGTTCCCTGCCATACGAGATTACCACTTTGTGAATGCCACC
GAGGAATCTGATGCTTTGGCAAAACTTCGGAAAACCATCATAAACGAGAGCCTTAATTTCAAGATCCGAG
ATCAGCTTGTTGTTGGACAGCTGATTCCAGACTGCTATGTAGAA
