>Addgene plasmid #29397 | pDEST51-LRRK2-RQ/TG | addgene partial sequence | sequence record 34757 | 29397 with BGH-rev
CATGGTGATGGTGATGATGACCGGTACGCGTAGAATCGAGACCGAGGAGAGGGTTAGGGATAGGCTTACC
TTCGAACCGCGGGCCCTCTAGATCAACCACTTTGTACAAGAAAGCTGGGTCGAATTCGCCCTTTTTCTCA
ACAGATGTTCGTCTCATTTTTTCAGCTAATTCTTTTCTCACTTCAATGTGTTTTTCTAAATTTTGCACTT
CATGTGGAAGATTGATGTCCCAAACGGTCAAGCAAGATTGTATCTCTTTCTGCTTTTGTGTACCTTCAGT
ATTTTTCCGGTTGTAGCCCAATACCAGCATGACATTTTTAAGGCTTCCTAGCTGTGCTGTCATCATGACT
CTGACCGAATTACAAAAGTTGTAAATTACACGTATAAGTCGACGAGTTGAAAGATCCAGGAGTAAAATAT
GGCCTCCTCCAGTTCCTATCCAAAGAGCAGTGTTCTTCTGAAGGCAGAGGGTTTTCACTCTCCCAGAATA
AGACATTTTGTGTTTTGATTCCTTGTTTTCTTTTACCATTACCTCCCTTAAAAAGTGCACGCAGTCTATT
AGTCCACAGAGTTTTTCAGTTTTCTTATCCCACACTTCCACAACAGGGCTATTTTGCTTAGCAATATAGA
GAGCAGTGTCTACCACCACTGTTATGATGTTGGAATCACTGAAAGCTGCATAAGAAAACAGTTGGCTTGT
TCTTGTCTCAATGAGTTTCTGAATGGTGAAATCATTAGAAAAGGAGAAAATCTTTGTGCCACATCCTCCC
CACATTACATTTCTTTCCGTTGAA
