[The description below was written by a language model from this plasmid's Addgene catalogue record.]
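Description:
pDEST51-LRRK2-RQ/TG is a mammalian expression plasmid built on the Invitrogen Gateway destination vector pEF-DEST51 (backbone about 7.5 kb), into which the full-length human LRRK2 coding sequence (about 7.6 kb) was transferred by Gateway recombination. The record lists attR1 and attR2 as the flanking 5′ and 3′ cloning sites. It is propagated in E. coli under ampicillin selection, and a blasticidin resistance marker allows selection of transfected mammalian cells. The record does not state the promoter or the origins of replication. The pEF-DEST51 backbone is generally known to drive expression from the human EF-1α promoter. The listed sequencing primers (T7 forward and BGH reverse) imply a T7 priming site upstream of the insert and a bovine growth hormone polyadenylation region downstream. No feature table is available to confirm these elements.

The insert encodes LRRK2 (also called dardarin or PARK8), a large multidomain kinase/GTPase linked to Parkinson's disease. It carries two substitutions, Thr1343Gly and Arg1398Gln, which give the construct the "RQ/TG" in its name. Both residues lie in the region of the protein generally described as the ROC GTPase domain, so the double mutant is presumably meant to alter GTP binding or hydrolysis, although the record does not state the functional rationale. The protein is expressed with C-terminal V5 and 6xHis tags, which allow immunodetection, immunoprecipitation and metal-affinity purification. The construct suits transient or blasticidin-selected stable expression of this LRRK2 variant in mammalian cells, typically for comparison with wild-type or other mutant forms in biochemical and cell-based assays.
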