Addgene plasmid #29397: pDEST51-LRRK2-RQ/TG
Depositing lab: Mark Cookson. Depositing organization: National Institute on Aging (NIA).
Backbone
  Vector backbone: pEF-DEST51
  Backbone manufacturer: Invitrogen
  Backbone size w/o insert (bp): 7464
  Vector type: Mammalian Expression ; Destination Vector
  Selectable markers: Blasticidin
Growth in bacteria
  Bacterial resistance: Ampicillin, 100 μg/mL
  Growth temperature: 37°C
  Growth strain: Stbl3
  Growth instructions: Stbl3
  Copy number: Unknown
Gene/Insert
  Gene/Insert name: LRRK2
  Species: H. sapiens (human)
  Insert size (bp): 7584
  Mutation: Thr1343Gly Arg1398Gln
  Entrez Gene: LRRK2 (a.k.a. AURA17, DARDARIN, PARK8, RIPK7, ROCO2)
  Tag / fusion protein: V5 (C terminal on insert); 6XHis (C terminal on insert)
  Cloning method: Gateway Cloning; 5′ cloning site attR1 (not destroyed); 3′ cloning site attR2 (not destroyed)
  Sequencing primers: 5′ T7; 3′ BGH-Rev
Terms and licenses: Academic/Nonprofit Terms; Industry Terms: Not Available to Industry
How to cite: pDEST51-LRRK2-RQ/TG was a gift from Mark Cookson (Addgene plasmid # 29397 ; http://n2t.net/addgene:29397 ; RRID:Addgene_29397)
